>Addgene plasmid #72954 | pTU2-A-RFP | depositor full sequence | sequence record 133799 | Full Sequence
GGTCTCACTATATCTAGAGACGTCTAGACATATGCAATACGCAAACCGCCTCTCCCCGCGCGTTGGCCGA
TTCATTAATGCAGCTGGCACGACAGGTTTCCCGACTGGAAAGCGGGCAGTGAGCGCAACGCAATTAATGT
GAGTTAGCTCACTCATTAGGCACCCCAGGCTTTACACTTTATGCTTCCGGCTCGTATGTTGTGTGGAATT
GTGAGCGGATAACAATTTCACACATACTAGAGAAAGAGGAGAAATACTAGATGGCTTCCTCCGAAGACGT
TATCAAAGAGTTCATGCGTTTCAAAGTTCGTATGGAAGGTTCCGTTAACGGTCACGAGTTCGAAATCGAA
GGTGAAGGTGAAGGTCGTCCGTACGAAGGTACCCAGACCGCTAAACTGAAAGTTACCAAAGGTGGTCCGC
TGCCGTTCGCTTGGGACATCCTGTCCCCGCAGTTCCAGTACGGTTCCAAAGCTTACGTTAAACACCCGGC
TGACATCCCGGACTACCTGAAACTGTCCTTCCCGGAAGGTTTCAAATGGGAACGTGTTATGAACTTCGAA
GACGGTGGTGTTGTTACCGTTACCCAGGACTCCTCCCTGCAAGACGGTGAGTTCATCTACAAAGTTAAAC
TGCGTGGTACCAACTTCCCGTCCGACGGTCCGGTTATGCAGAAAAAAACCATGGGTTGGGAAGCTTCCAC
CGAACGTATGTACCCGGAAGACGGTGCTCTGAAAGGTGAAATCAAAATGCGTCTGAAACTGAAAGACGGT
GGTCACTACGACGCTGAAGTTAAAACCACCTACATGGCTAAAAAACCGGTTCAGCTGCCGGGTGCTTACA
AAACCGACATCAAACTGGACATCACCTCCCACAACGAAGACTACACCATCGTTGAACAGTACGAACGTGC
TGAAGGTCGTCACTCCACCGGTGCTTAATAACGCTGATAGTGCTAGTGTAGATCGCTACTAGAGCCAGGC
ATCAAATAAAACGAAAGGCTCAGTCGAAAGACTGGGCCTTTCGTTTTATCTGTTGTTTGTCGGTGAACGC
TCTCTACTAGAGTCACACTGGCTCACCTTCGGGTGGGCCTTTCTGCGTTTATAGCATGCCGTCTCATTAG
GTACAGAGACCCTGCAGTCCGGCAAAAAAGGGCAAGGTGTCACCACCCTGCCCTTTTTCTTTAAAACCGA
AAAGATTACTTCGCGTTATGCAGGCTTCCTCGCTCACTGACTCGCTGCGCTCGGTCGTTCGGCTGCGGCG
AGCGGTATCAGCTCACTCAAAGGCGGTAATACGGTTATCCACAGAATCAGGGGATAACGCAGGAAAGAAC
ATGTGAGCAAAAGGCCAGCAAAAGGCCAGGAACCGTAAAAAGGCCGCGTTGCTGGCGTTTTTCCACAGGC
TCCGCCCCCCTGACGAGCATCACAAAAATCGACGCTCAAGTCAGAGGTGGCGAAACCCGACAGGACTATA
AAGATACCAGGCGTTTCCCCCTGGAAGCTCCCTCGTGCGCTCTCCTGTTCCGACCCTGCCGCTTACCGGA
TACCTGTCCGCCTTTCTCCCTTCGGGAAGCGTGGCGCTTTCTCATAGCTCACGCTGTAGGTATCTCAGTT
CGGTGTAGGTCGTTCGCTCCAAGCTGGGCTGTGTGCACGAACCCCCCGTTCAGCCCGACCGCTGCGCCTT
ATCCGGTAACTATCGTCTTGAGTCCAACCCGGTAAGACACGACTTATCGCCACTGGCAGCAGCCACTGGT
AACAGGATTAGCAGAGCGAGGTATGTAGGCGGTGCTACAGAGTTCTTGAAGTGGTGGCCTAACTACGGCT
ACACTAGAAGAACAGTATTTGGTATCTGCGCTCTGCTGAAGCCAGTTACCTTCGGAAAAAGAGTTGGTAG
CTCTTGATCCGGCAAACAAACCACCGCTGGTAGCGGTGGTTTTTTTGTTTGCAAGCAGCAGATTACGCGC
AGAAAAAAAGGATCTCAAGAAGATCCTTTGATCTTTTCTACGGGGTCTGACGCTCAGTGGAACGAAAACT
CACGTTAAGGGATTTTGGTCATGAGATTATCAAAAAGGATCTTCACCTAGATCCTTTTAAATTAAAAATG
AAGTTTTAAATCAATCTAAAGTATATATGAGTAAACTTGGTCTGACAGCTCGAGGCTTGGATTCTCACCA
ATAAAAAACGCCCGGCGGCAACCGAGCGTTCTGAACAAATCCAGATGGAGTTCTGAGGTCATTACTGGAT
CTATCAACAGGAGTCCAAGCGAGCTCGATATCAAATTACGCCCCGCCCTGCCACTCATCGCAGTACTGTT
GTAATTCATTAAGCATTCTGCCGACATGGAAGCCATCACAAACGGCATGATGAACCTGAATCGCCAGCGG
CATCAGCACCTTGTCGCCTTGCGTATAATATTTGCCCATGGTGAAAACGGGGGCGAAGAAGTTGTCCATA
TTGGCCACGTTTAAATCAAAACTGGTGAAACTCACCCAGGGATTGGCTGACACGAAAAACATATTCTCAA
TAAACCCTTTAGGGAAATAGGCCAGGTTTTCACCGTAACACGCCACATCTTGCGAATATATGTGTAGAAA
CTGCCGGAAATCGTCGTGGTATTCACTCCAGAGCGATGAAAACGTTTCAGTTTGCTCATGGAAAACGGTG
TAACAAGGGTGAACACTATCCCATATCACCAGCTCACCGTCTTTCATTGCCATACGAAATTCCGGATGAG
CATTCATCAGGCGGGCAAGAATGTGAATAAAGGCCGGATAAAACTTGTGCTTATTTTTCTTTACGGTCTT
TAAAAAGGCCGTAATATCCAGCTGAACGGTCTGGTTATAGGTACATTGAGCAACTGACTGAAATGCCTCA
AAATGTTCTTTACGATGCCATTGGGATATATCAACGGTGGTATATCCAGTGATTTTTTTCTCCATTTTAG
CTTCCTTAGCTCCTGAAAATCTCGATAACTCAAAAAATACGCCCGGTAGTGATCTTATTTCATTATGGTG
AAAGTTGGAACCTCTTACGTGCCCGATCAACTCGAGTGCCACCTGACGTCTAAGAAACCATTATTATCAT
GACATTAACCTATAAAAATAGGCGTATCACGAGGCAGAATTTCAGATAAAAAAAATCCTTAGCTTTCGCT
AAGGATGATTTCTGGAATTCGCGGCCGCTTCTAGA
Features (pLannotate 1.2.2; 14 found; start..end, strand, type, name):
     35..122     +  CDS            lacI (fragment): lac repressor; lacI; The lac repressor binds to the lac operator to inhibit transcription in E. coli. This inhibition can be relieved by adding lactose or isopropyl-β-D-thiogalactopyranoside (IPTG).
    135..156     +  protein_bind   CAP binding site: CAP binding activates transcription in the presence of cAMP. E. coli catabolite activator protein
    171..201     +  promoter       lac promoter: promoter for the E. coli lac operon
    209..225     +  protein_bind   lac operator: The lac repressor binds to the lac operator to inhibit transcription in E. coli. This inhibition can be relieved by adding lactose or isopropyl-β-D-thiogalactopyranoside (IPTG). lac repressor encoded by lacI
    261..935     +  CDS            mRFP1: mRFP1 is a basic (constitutively fluorescent) red fluorescent protein published in 2002, derived from Discosoma sp.. It is reported to be a somewhat slowly-maturing monomer with low acid sensitivity.
    983..1054    +  terminator     rrnB T1 terminator: transcription terminator T1 from the E. coli rrnB gene
   1070..1097    +  terminator     T7Te terminator: phage T7 early transcription terminator
   1138..1195    +  terminator     his operon terminator: This putative transcriptin terminator from the E. coli his operon has a 2-bp deletion introduced during synthesis. Its efficiency has not been determined.
   1390..1978    -  rep_origin     ori: high-copy-number ColE1/pMB1/pBR322/pUC origin of replication
   2161..2255    -  terminator     lambda t0 terminator: transcription terminator from phage lambda
   2279..2935    -  CDS            cat: CAT_ECOLX - Experimental evidence at protein level: Swiss-Prot protein existence level 1. This enzyme is an effector of chloramphenicol resistance in bacteria. From Escherichia coli. This protein is used as a marker in many commonly used cloning vectors, such as pACYC184.
   2936..3033    -  promoter       cat promoter: promoter of the E. coli cat gene encoding chloramphenicol acetyltransferase
   3119..3162    -  terminator     bacterial terminator: putative bacterial transcription terminator
   3165..1       +  misc_feature   BioBrick prefix (across the origin): BioBrick prefix for parts that do not start with "ATG"
