[The description below was written by a language model from this plasmid's Addgene catalogue record and pLannotate feature annotations shown in this document.]
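Description:
pTU2-A-RFP is a Level 2 destination vector from the EcoFlex MoClo (modular Golden Gate-style) cloning kit for E. coli synthetic biology. It is built on the iGEM backbone pSB1C3 and totals 3,185 bp. It occupies "position A" in the Level 2 tier and is intended to receive four or five transcription units from Level 1 plasmids (the ABCD or ABCDE sets), combining them into a single multigene construct. The plasmid replicates in E. coli from a high-copy ColE1/pUC-type origin and is selected with chloramphenicol through a cat gene driven by its own promoter and followed by the lambda t0 terminator. The record notes a silent C435G change in the cat coding sequence that removes an internal BsmBI site, presumably so that the backbone is not cut by this Type IIS enzyme during assembly. The exact flanking cloning sites and overhangs are not stated in the record.

The placeholder insert is an mRFP1 expression cassette. A lac promoter with its CAP binding site and lac operator, preceded by a residual lacI fragment, drives the monomeric Discosoma-derived red fluorescent protein. The rrnB T1 and T7Te terminators follow the coding sequence. Additional terminators (a his operon terminator and a putative bacterial terminator) and a BioBrick prefix inherited from pSB1C3 flank the cloning region and help insulate it from backbone transcription. In MoClo-type destination vectors such an RFP cassette normally serves as a visual dropout marker. Colonies retaining the parental vector are red, whereas those in which the assembled transcription units have replaced the cassette are colourless, which allows quick screening for correct assemblies.
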