Addgene plasmid #72954: pTU2-A-RFP
Purpose: Level 2 Destination vector - Position A - Assembly of 4-5 TU's from Level 1-ABCD or ABCDE
Depositing lab: Paul Freemont. Depositing organization: Imperial College London. Publication: EcoFlex: A Multifunctional MoClo Kit for E. coli Synthetic Biology. Moore SJ, Lai HE, Kelwick RJ, Chee SM, Bell DJ, Polizzi KM, Freemont PS. ACS Synth Biol. 2016 May 2. 10.1021/acssynbio.6b00031 PubMed 27096716.
Backbone
  Vector backbone: pSB1C3
  Backbone manufacturer: iGEM
  Backbone size w/o insert (bp): 3185
  Vector type: Synthetic Biology
Growth in bacteria
  Bacterial resistance: Chloramphenicol, 25 μg/mL
  Growth temperature: 37°C
  Growth strain: JM109
  Copy number: High Copy
Gene/Insert
  Gene/Insert name: Level 2 - A site (alt name: RFP)
  Species: Synthetic
  Mutation: CAT gene - C435G (nucleotide) - silent mutagenesis to remove BsmBI site
  Cloning method: Restriction Enzyme; 5′ cloning site Unknown (unknown if destroyed); 3′ cloning site Unknown (unknown if destroyed)
  Sequencing primers: 5′ VF2 (5' tgccacctgacgtctaagaa 3'); 3′ VR (5' attaccgcctttgagtgagc 3')
Terms and licenses: Academic/Nonprofit Terms; Industry Terms: Not Available to Industry
How to cite: pTU2-A-RFP was a gift from Paul Freemont (Addgene plasmid # 72954 ; http://n2t.net/addgene:72954 ; RRID:Addgene_72954)
