>Addgene plasmid #72954 | pTU2-A-RFP | addgene partial sequence | sequence record 140548 | RNAde-BB-1F 5'-tgccacctgacgtctaagaa-3'
AATAGGCGTATCACGAGGCAGAATTTCAGATAAAAAAAATCCTTAGCTTTCGCTAAGGATGATTTCTGGA
ATTCGCGGCCGCTTCTAGAGGTCTCACTATATCTAGAGACGTCTAGACATATGCAATACGCAAACCGCCT
CTCCCCGCGCGTTGGCCGATTCATTAATGCAGCTGGCACGACAGGTTTCCCGACTGGAAAGCGGGCAGTG
AGCGCAACGCAATTAATGTGAGTTAGCTCACTCATTAGGCACCCCAGGCTTTACACTTTATGCTTCCGGC
TCGTATGTTGTGTGGAATTGTGAGCGGATAACAATTTCACACATACTAGAGAAAGAGGAGAAATACTAGA
TGGCTTCCTCCGAAGACGTTATCAAAGAGTTCATGCGTTTCAAAGTTCGTATGGAAGGTTCCGTTAACGG
TCACGAGTTCGAAATCGAAGGTGAAGGTGAAGGTCGTCCGTACGAAGGTACCCAGACCGCTAAACTGAAA
GTTACCAAAGGTGGTCCGCTGCCGTTCGCTTGGGACATCCTGTCCCCGCAGTTCCAGTACGGTTCCAAAG
CTTACGTTAAACACCCGGCTGACATCCCGGACTACCTGAAACTGTCCTTCCCGGAAGGTTTCAAATGGGA
ACGTGTTATGAACTTCGAAGACGGTGGTGTTGTTACCGTTACCCAGGACTCCTCCCTGCAAGACGGTGAG
TTCATCTACAAAGTTAAACTGCGTGGTACCAACTTCCCGTCCGACGGTCCGGTTATGCAGAAAAAAACCA
TGGGTTGGGAAGCTTCCACCGAACGTATGTACCCGGAAGACGGTGCTCTGAAAGGTGAAATCAAAATGCG
TCTGAAACTGAAAGACGGTGGTCACTACGACGCTGAAGTTAA
